Addgene plasmid #239276: pSLQ14901
Purpose: Expresses gG1 for pertubing endogenous human GAPDH mRNA via CRISPR-TO
Depositing lab: Stanley Qi. Depositing organization: Stanford University. Publication: Programmable control of spatial transcriptome in live cells and neurons. Han M, Fu ML, Zhu Y, Choi AA, Li E, Bezney J, Cai S, Miles L, Ma Y, Qi LS. Nature. 2025 Jul;643(8070):241-251. doi: 10.1038/s41586-025-09020-z. Epub 2025 May 21. PubMed 40399675.
Backbone
  Vector backbone: pUC vector backbone
  Vector type: Mammalian Expression, CRISPR
Growth in bacteria
  Bacterial resistance: Ampicillin, 100 μg/mL
  Growth temperature: 37°C
  Growth strain: DH5alpha
  Copy number: High Copy
Gene/Insert
  Gene/Insert name: PspCas13b-hGAPDH-gRNA1
  gRNA/shRNA sequence: Unknown
  Species: H. sapiens (human)
  Insert size (bp): 321
  Entrez Gene: GAPDH (a.k.a. G3PD, GAPD, HEL-S-162eP)
  Promoter: hU6
  Cloning method: Golden Gate
Terms and licenses: Academic/Nonprofit Terms; Industry Terms: Not Available to Industry
How to cite: pSLQ14901 was a gift from Stanley Qi (Addgene plasmid # 239276 ; http://n2t.net/addgene:239276 ; RRID:Addgene_239276)
