[The description below was written by a language model from this plasmid's Addgene catalogue record and pLannotate feature annotations shown in this document.]
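Description:
pSLQ14901 is a small (about 3 kb) pUC-based plasmid that expresses a single guide RNA in mammalian cells for use with the RNA-targeting CRISPR effector PspCas13b. It is propagated in E. coli as a high-copy plasmid through the ColE1/pUC origin of replication and is selected with ampicillin via the β-lactamase (AmpR) gene and its native promoter. The remaining bacterial annotations (a CAP binding site, lac promoter and operator, and short fragments of lacI, lacZα, bom and rop) are remnants of the pUC cloning backbone that flank the insert and have no function in the mammalian application. The plasmid carries no mammalian selection marker, reporter or viral element, so it is suited to transient transfection.

The payload is a 321 bp cassette, assembled by Golden Gate cloning, in which the human U6 promoter, an RNA polymerase III promoter well suited to producing short, defined non-coding transcripts, drives a PspCas13b-format guide RNA designated gG1 (hGAPDH gRNA1). The guide is directed against endogenous human GAPDH mRNA; the record lists the spacer sequence as unknown, and the guide scaffold and spacer downstream of U6 are not separately annotated in the feature table. The plasmid does not encode the Cas13 protein, which would need to be supplied from a separate construct. According to the deposit information, it is intended for perturbing GAPDH transcripts with CRISPR-TO, a system from work on programmable control of the spatial transcriptome in live cells and neurons.
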