Features (pLannotate 1.2.2; 11 found; start..end, strand, type, name):
    511..603     +  CDS            lacI (fragment): lac repressor; lacI; The lac repressor binds to the lac operator to inhibit transcription in E. coli. This inhibition can be relieved by adding lactose or isopropyl-β-D-thiogalactopyranoside (IPTG).
    616..637     +  protein_bind   CAP binding site: CAP binding activates transcription in the presence of cAMP. E. coli catabolite activator protein
    652..682     +  promoter       lac promoter: promoter for the E. coli lac operon
    690..706     +  protein_bind   lac operator: The lac repressor binds to the lac operator to inhibit transcription in E. coli. This inhibition can be relieved by adding lactose or isopropyl-β-D-thiogalactopyranoside (IPTG). lac repressor encoded by lacI
    744..984     +  promoter       U6 promoter: RNA polymerase III promoter for human U6 snRNA
   1079..1236    +  CDS            lacZα (fragment): LacZα fragment of β-galactosidase; lacZ fragment
   1242..1341    -  misc_feature   bom (fragment): basis of mobility region from pBR322
   1443..1475    -  CDS            rop (fragment): Rop protein, which maintains plasmids at low copy number; rop
   1573..1677    +  promoter       AmpR promoter: bla
   1678..2538    +  CDS            AmpR: β-lactamase; bla; confers resistance to ampicillin, carbenicillin, and related antibiotics
   2709..328     +  rep_origin     ori (across the origin): high-copy-number ColE1/pMB1/pBR322/pUC origin of replication
>Addgene plasmid #239276 | pSLQ14901 | addgene full sequence | sequence record 474385 | Addgene NGS Result
TCTTACCGGGTTGGACTCAAGACGATAGTTACCGGATAAGGCGCAGCGGTCGGGCTGAACGGGGGGTTCG
TGCACACAGCCCAGCTTGGAGCGAACGACCTACACCGAACTGAGATACCTACAGCGTGAGCTATGAGAAA
GCGCCACGCTTCCCGAAGGGAGAAAGGCGGACAGGTATCCGGTAAGCGGCAGGGTCGGAACAGGAGAGCG
CACGAGGGAGCTTCCAGGGGGAAACGCCTGGTATCTTTATAGTCCTGTCGGGTTTCGCCACCTCTGACTT
GAGCGTCGATTTTTGTGATGCTCGTCAGGGGGGCGGAGCCTATGGAAAAACGCCAGCAACGCGGCCTTTT
TACGGTTCCTGGCCTTTTGCTGGCCTTTTGCTCACATGTTCTTTCCTGCGTTATCCCCTGATTCTGTGGA
TAACCGTATTACCGCCTTTGAGTGAGCTGATACCGCTCGCCGCAGCCGAACGACCGAGCGCAGCGAGTCA
GTGAGCGAGGAAGCGGAAGAGCGCCCAATACGCAAACCGCCTCTCCCCGCGCGTTGGCCGATTCATTAAT
GCAGCTGGCACGACAGGTTTCCCGACTGGAAAGCGGGCAGTGAGCGCAACGCAATTAATGTGAGTTAGCT
CACTCATTAGGCACCCCAGGCTTTACACTTTATGCTTCCGGCTCGTATGTTGTGTGGAATTGTGAGCGGA
TAACAATTTCACACAGGAAACAGCTATGACCATGATTACGCCAGAGGGCCTATTTCCCATGATTCCTTCA
TATTTGCATATACGATACAAGGCTGTTAGAGAGATAATTGGAATTAATTTGACTGTAAACACAAAGATAT
TAGTACAAAATACGTGACGTAGAAAGTAATAATTTCTTGGGTAGTTTGCAGTTTTAAAATTATGTTTTAA
AATGGACTATCATATGCTTACCGTAACTTGAAAGTATTTCGATTTCTTGGCTTTATATATCTTGTGGAAA
GGACGAAACACCGGGTACTTTATTGATGGTACATGACAAGGTGTTGTGGAAGGTCCAGTTTTGAGGGGCT
ATTACAACTTTTTTGGTACCGAGCTCGAATTCACTGGCCGTCGTTTTACAACGTCGTGACTGGGAAAACC
CTGGCGTTACCCAACTTAATCGCCTTGCAGCACATCCCCCTTTCGCCAGCTGGCGTAATAGCGAAGAGGC
CCGCACCGATCGCCCTTCCCAACAGTTGCGCAGCCTGAATGGCGAATGGCGCCTGATGCGGTATTTTCTC
CTTACGCATCTGTGCGGTATTTCACACCGCATATGGTGCACTCTCAGTACAATCTGCTCTGATGCCGCAT
AGTTAAGCCAGCCCCGACACCCGCCAACACCCGCTGACGCGCCCTGACGGGCTTGTCTGCTCCCGGCATC
CGCTTACAGACAAGCTGTGACCGTCTACGGGAGCTGCATGTGTCAGAGGTTTTCACCGTCATCACCGAAA
CGCGCAAGACGAAAGGGCCTCGTGATACGCCTATTTTTATAGGTTAATGTCATGATAATAATGGTTTCTT
AGACGTCAGGTGGCACTTTTCGGGGAAATGTGCGCGGAACCCCTATTTGTTTATTTTTCTAAATACATTC
AAATATGTATCCGCTCATGAGACAATAACCCTGATAAATGCTTCAATAATATTGAAAAAGGAAGAGTATG
AGTATTCAACATTTCCGTGTCGCCCTTATTCCCTTTTTTGCGGCATTTTGCCTTCCTGTTTTTGCTCACC
CAGAAACGCTGGTGAAAGTAAAAGATGCTGAAGATCAGTTGGGTGCACGAGTGGGTTACATCGAACTGGA
TCTCAACAGCGGTAAGATCCTTGAGAGTTTTCGCCCCGAAGAACGTTTTCCAATGATGAGCACTTTTAAA
GTTCTGCTATGTGGCGCGGTATTATCCCGTATTGACGCCGGGCAAGAGCAACTCGGTCGCCGCATACACT
ATTCTCAGAATGACTTGGTTGAGTACTCACCAGTCACAGAAAAGCATCTTACGGATGGCATGACAGTAAG
AGAATTATGCAGTGCTGCCATAACCATGAGTGATAACACTGCGGCCAACTTACTTCTGACAACGATCGGA
GGACCGAAGGAGCTAACCGCTTTTTTGCACAACATGGGGGATCATGTAACTCGCCTTGATCGTTGGGAAC
CGGAGCTGAATGAAGCCATACCAAACGACGAGCGTGACACCACGATGCCTGTAGCAATGGCAACAACGTT
GCGCAAACTATTAACTGGCGAACTACTTACTCTAGCTTCCCGGCAACAATTAATAGACTGGATGGAGGCG
GATAAAGTTGCAGGACCACTTCTGCGCTCGGCCCTTCCGGCTGGCTGGTTTATTGCTGATAAATCTGGAG
CCGGTGAGCGTGGGTCTCGCGGTATCATTGCAGCACTGGGGCCAGATGGTAAGCCCTCCCGTATCGTAGT
TATCTACACGACGGGGAGTCAGGCAACTATGGATGAACGAAATAGACAGATCGCTGAGATAGGTGCCTCA
CTGATTAAGCATTGGTAACTGTCAGACCAAGTTTACTCATATATACTTTAGATTGATTTAAAACTTCATT
TTTAATTTAAAAGGATCTAGGTGAAGATCCTTTTTGATAATCTCATGACCAAAATCCCTTAACGTGAGTT
TTCGTTCCACTGAGCGTCAGACCCCGTAGAAAAGATCAAAGGATCTTCTTGAGATCCTTTTTTTCTGCGC
GTAATCTGCTGCTTGCAAACAAAAAAACCACCGCTACCAGCGGTGGTTTGTTTGCCGGATCAAGAGCTAC
CAACTCTTTTTCCGAAGGTAACTGGCTTCAGCAGAGCGCAGATACCAAATACTGTTCTTCTAGTGTAGCC
GTAGTTAGGCCACCACTTCAAGAACTCTGTAGCACCGCCTACATACCTCGCTCTGCTAATCCTGTTACCA
GTGGCTGCTGCCAGTGGCGATAAGTCGTG
